Addgene plasmid #140327: pVB006
Purpose: Tunable NOR gate
Depositing lab: Thomas Gorochowski. Depositing organization: University of Bristol. Publication: Tunable genetic devices through simultaneous control of transcription and translation. Bartoli V, Meaker GA, di Bernardo M, Gorochowski TE. Nat Commun. 2020 Apr 29;11(1):2095. doi: 10.1038/s41467-020-15653-7. PubMed 32350250.
Backbone
  Vector backbone: pAN1201
  Backbone manufacturer: Alec Nielsen
  Backbone size w/o insert (bp): 5043
  Total vector size (bp): 7430
  Vector type: Bacterial Expression
Growth in bacteria
  Bacterial resistance: Kanamycin, 50 μg/mL
  Growth temperature: 37°C
  Growth strain: DH5alpha
  Copy number: Low Copy
Gene/Insert
  Gene/Insert name: Tunable NOT gate and Reporter
  Species: Synthetic; P. fluorescens
  Insert size (bp): 2387
Terms and licenses: Academic/Nonprofit Terms; Industry Terms: Not Available to Industry
How to cite: pVB006 was a gift from Thomas Gorochowski (Addgene plasmid # 140327 ; http://n2t.net/addgene:140327 ; RRID:Addgene_140327)
