[The description below was written by a language model from this plasmid's Addgene catalogue record and pLannotate feature annotations shown in this document.]
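Description:
pVB006 is a bacterial expression plasmid of about 7.4 kb built on the pAN1201 backbone. It carries a synthetic genetic logic device described in the record as a tunable NOR gate, although the insert field calls it a "Tunable NOT gate and Reporter". It replicates in E. coli from a p15A origin (catalogued as low copy) and is selected with kanamycin through an aph(3')-Ia KanR gene. The two sequence records, one supplied by the depositor and one from resequencing, give the same feature set in the same order. They differ only in their start coordinate and by a single nucleotide in length.

The input side consists of three inducible promoter elements placed in series: a tac promoter with a symmetric lac operator, an araBAD promoter, and a tet operator-containing promoter region (the short "H1-2O2" hit most likely just reflects the tetO sequence). The matching regulators are encoded on the same plasmid. These are araC downstream of a J23119-like constitutive promoter fragment, and lacI from its own promoter followed by tetR, so the inputs should respond to IPTG, arabinose and tetracycline-type inducers.

Downstream of the promoters lies an sTRSV hammerhead ribozyme insulator followed by roughly 900 bp that the annotation leaves unlabelled. This stretch presumably holds the gate's repressor, which would fit the P. fluorescens species entry, but the record does not name it. The output promoter and the translational tuning elements implied by the associated publication title are also unannotated. A second ribozyme insulator precedes an EYFP coding sequence that serves as the fluorescent output. The remaining short hits (Slow-FT, TcR, RSF ori, bom) are probably incidental fragment matches. The plasmid is intended for characterising logic gates whose response can be adjusted.
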