Features (pLannotate 1.2.2; 21 found; start..end, strand, type, name):
    130..945     -  CDS            KanR: aminoglycoside phosphotransferase; aph(3')-Ia; confers resistance to kanamycin in bacteria or G418 (Geneticin®) in eukaryotes
   1146..1174    +  promoter       tac promoter: strong E. coli promoter; hybrid between the trp and lac UV5 promoters
   1180..1199    +  protein_bind   lac operator (symmetric): The lac repressor binds to the lac operator to inhibit transcription in E. coli. This inhibition can be relieved by adding lactose or isopropyl-β-D-thiogalactopyranoside (IPTG). The symmetric lac operator was optimized for tight binding of lac repressor. lac repressor encoded by lacI
   1338..1622    +  promoter       araBAD promoter: araBAD; promoter of the L-arabinose operon of E. coli; the araC regulatory gene is transcribed in the opposite direction (Guzman et al., 1995)
   1663..1681    +  protein_bind   tet operator: tetO; bacterial operator O2 for the tetR and tetA genes tetracycline repressor TetR
   1687..1706    +  promoter       H1-2O2 promoter (fragment): doxycycline-inducible variant of the human H1 RNA promoter (Henriksen et al., 2007)
   1719..1768    +  misc_RNA       sTRSV HHRz: hammerhead ribozyme from the tobacco ringspot virus satellite RNA (Khvorova et al., 2003)
   2669..2718    +  misc_RNA       sTRSV HHRz: hammerhead ribozyme from the tobacco ringspot virus satellite RNA (Khvorova et al., 2003)
   2768..3487    +  CDS            EYFP: enhanced YFP mammalian codon-optimized
   3494..3515    +  CDS            Slow-FT (fragment): blue-to-red fluorescent timer derivative of mCherry (Subach et al., 2009) mammalian codon-optimized
   3603..3621    +  promoter       J23119(SpeI) promoter (fragment): bacterial promoter (Registry of Standard Biological Parts BBa J23119) modified to end with an SpeI site
   3658..4495    +  CDS            araC (fragment): L-arabinose regulatory protein; araC
   4562..4635    +  promoter       lacI promoter (fragment): lacI
   4636..5715    +  CDS            lacI: LACI_ECOLI - Experimental evidence at protein level: Swiss-Prot protein existence level 1. Repressor of the lactose operon. Binds allolactose as an inducer. From Escherichia coli (strain K12).
   5737..6357    +  CDS            tetR: TETR2_ECOLX - Experimental evidence at protein level: Swiss-Prot protein existence level 1. TetR is the repressor of the tetracycline resistance element; its N-terminal region forms a helix-turn-helix structure and binds DNA. Binding of tetracycline to TetR reduces the repressor affinity for the tetracycline resistance gene (tetA) promoter operator sites. From Escherichia coli.
   6453..6471    -  promoter       tet promoter (fragment): E. coli promoter for tetracycline efflux protein gene
   6481..6601    +  CDS            TcR (fragment): tetracycline efflux protein; tet; confers resistance to tetracycline
   6620..6642    -  rep_origin     RSF ori (fragment): Plasmids containing the RSF 1030 origin of replication can be propagated in E. coli cells that contain additional plasmids with compatible origins.
   6659..6685    +  misc_feature   bom (fragment): basis of mobility region from pBR322
   6784..6839    -  rep_origin     RSF ori (fragment): Plasmids containing the RSF 1030 origin of replication can be propagated in E. coli cells that contain additional plasmids with compatible origins.
   6927..41      -  rep_origin     p15A ori (across the origin): Plasmids containing the medium-copy-number p15A origin of replication can be propagated in E. coli cells that contain a second plasmid with the ColE1 origin.
>Addgene plasmid #140327 | pVB006 | depositor full sequence | sequence record 272327 | pVB006 sequence 7430 bps
TTTCAGAGCAAGAGATTACGCGCAGACCAAAACGATCTCAAGAAGATCATCTTATTAAGGGGTCTGACGC
TCAGTGGAACGAAAAATCAATCTAAAGTATATATGAGTAAACTTGGTCTGACAGTTACCTTAGAAAAACT
CATCGAGCATCAAATGAAACTGCAATTTATTCATATCAGGATTATCAATACCATATTTTTGAAAAAGCCG
TTTCTGTAATGAAGGAGAAAACTCACCGAGGCAGTTCCATAGGATGGCAAGATCCTGGTATCGGTCTGCG
ATTCCGACTCGTCCAACATCAATACAACCTATTAATTTCCCCTCGTCAAAAATAAGGTTATCAAGTGAGA
AATCACCATGAGTGACGACTGAATCCGGTGAGAATGGCAAAAGCTTATGCATTTCTTTCCAGACTTGTTC
AACAGGCCAGCCATTACGCTCGTCATCAAAATCACTCGCATCAACCAAACCGTTATTCATTCGTGATTGC
GCCTGAGCGAGACGAAATACGCGATCGCTGTTAAAAGGACAATTACAAACAGGAATCGAATGCAACCGGC
GCAGGAACACTGCCAGCGCATCAACAATATTTTCACCTGAATCAGGATATTCTTCTAATACCTGGAATGC
TGTTTTCCCGGGGATCGCAGTGGTGAGTAACCATGCATCATCAGGAGTACGGATAAAATGCTTGATGGTC
GGAAGAGGCATAAATTCCGTCAGCCAGTTTAGTCTGACCATCTCATCTGTAACATCATTGGCAACGCTAC
CTTTGCCATGTTTCAGAAACAACTCTGGCGCATCGGGCTTCCCATACAATCGATAGATTGTCGCACCTGA
TTGCCCGACATTATCGCGAGCCCATTTATACCCATATAAATCAGCATCCATGTTGGAATTTAATCGCGGC
CTCGAGCAAGACGTTTCCCGTTGAATATGGCTCATAACACCCCTTGTATTACTGTTTATGTAAGCAGACA
GTTTTATTGTTCATGATGATATATTTTTATCTTGTGCAATGTACATCAGAGATTTTGAGACACAACCAAT
TATTGAAGGCCTCCCTAACGGGGGGCCTTTTTTTGTTTCTGGTCTCCCGCTTACTTTTCATACTCCCGCC
GCGGCCGCAACGATCGTTGGCTGTGTTGACAATTAATCATCGGCTCGTATAATGTGTGGAATTGTGAGCG
CTCACAATTGGGTCATGACTGGGACACGCCAGTCATGAGAATACAGACATAAAGCAAGCCAGAGATTAAC
GAAGCCAATTATTGAACACCCTTCGGGGTGTTTTTTTGTTTCTGGTCTACCACTTTTCATACTCCCGCCA
TTCAGAGAAGAAACCAATTGTCCATATTGCATCAGACATTGCCGTCACTGCGTCTTTTACTGGCTCTTCT
CGCTAACCAAACCGGTAACCCCGCTTATTAAAAGCATTCTGTAACAAAGCGGGACCAAAGCCATGACAAA
AACGCGTAACAAAAGTGTCTATAATCACGGCAGAAAAGTCCACATTGATTATTTGCACGGCGTCACACTT
TGCTATGCCATAGCATTTTTATCCATAAGATTAGCGGATCCTACCTGACGCTTTTTATCGCAACTCTCTA
CTGTTTCTCCATACCCGTTTTTTTGGGCTAGCTACTCCACCGTTGGCTTTTTTCCCTATCAGTGATAGAG
ATTGACATCCCTATCAGTGATAGAGATAATGAGCACAGCTGTCACCGGATGTGCTTTCCGGTCTGATGAG
TCCGTGAGGACGAAACAGCCTCTACAAATAATTTTGTTTAAGGGCGTTAATCTCTGGCTTGCTTTATGTC
TGTAAACAGAGGAGATACAGAATGAAAGCAAGCAACCTGGCGGCAGCGCAAAAGATGCGTAAAGCACGTA
CCCCGAGCCGTAGCAGCATTGGTAGCCTGCGTAGTCCGCATACCCATAAAGCAATTCTGACCAGCACCAT
TGAAATCCTGAAAGAATGTGGTTATAGCGGTCTGAGCATTGAAAGCGTTGCACGTCGTGCCGGTGCAAGC
AAACCGACCATTTATCGTTGGTGGACCAATAAAGCAGCACTGATTGCCGAAGTGTATGAAAATGAAAGCG
AACAGGTGCGTAAATTTCCGGATCTGGGTAGCTTTAAAGCCGATCTGGATTTTCTGCTGCGTAATCTGTG
GAAAGTTTGGCGTGAAACCATTTGTGGTGAAGCATTTCGTTGTGTTATTGCAGAAGCACAGCTGGACCCT
GCAACCCTGACCCAGCTGAAAGATCAGTTTATGGAACGTCGTCGTGAGATGCCGAAAAAACTGGTTGAAA
ATGCCATTAGCAATGGTGAACTGCCGAAAGATACCAATCGTGAACTGCTGCTGGATATGATTTTTGGTTT
TTGTTGGTATCGCCTGCTGACCGAACAGCTGACCGTTGAACAGGATATTGAAGAATTTACCTTCCTGCTG
ATTAATGGTGTTTGTCCGGGTACACAGCGTTAAGGAAACACAGAAAAAAGCCCGCACCTGACAGTGCGGG
CTTCGATCAACTCGCGCCGCTGGTCTTACGGTCTCATGACAGTGCGGGCTTTTTTTTTCGACCAAAGGTG
TCAACGTTCGACGTACGGTGGAATCTGATTCGTTACCAATTGACATGATACGAAACGTACCGTATCGTTA
AGGTCAAGCTGTCACCGGATGTGCTTTCCGGTCTGATGAGTCCGTGAGGACGAAACAGCCTCTACAAATA
ATTTTGTTTAATACTAGAGAAAGAGGGGAAATACTAGATGGTGAGCAAGGGCGAGGAGCTGTTCACCGGG
GTGGTGCCCATCCTGGTCGAGCTGGACGGCGACGTAAACGGCCACAAGTTCAGCGTGTCCGGCGAGGGCG
AGGGCGATGCCACCTACGGCAAGCTGACCCTGAAGTTCATCTGCACCACAGGCAAGCTGCCCGTGCCCTG
GCCCACCCTCGTGACCACCTTCGGCTACGGCCTGCAATGCTTCGCCCGCTACCCCGACCACATGAAGCTG
CACGACTTCTTCAAGTCCGCCATGCCCGAAGGCTACGTCCAGGAGCGCACCATCTTCTTCAAGGACGACG
GCAACTACAAGACCCGCGCCGAGGTGAAGTTCGAGGGCGACACCCTGGTGAACCGCATCGAGCTGAAGGG
CATCGACTTCAAGGAGGACGGCAACATCCTGGGGCACAAGCTGGAGTACAACTACAACAGCCACAACGTC
TATATCATGGCCGACAAGCAGAAGAACGGCATCAAGGTGAACTTCAAGATCCGCCACAACATCGAGGACG
GCAGCGTGCAGCTCGCCGACCACTACCAGCAGAACACCCCAATCGGCGACGGCCCCGTGCTGCTGCCCGA
CAACCACTACCTTAGCTACCAGTCCGCCCTGAGCAAAGACCCCAACGAGAAGCGCGATCACATGGTCCTG
CTGGAGTTCGTGACCGCCGCCGGGATCACTCTCGGCATGGACGAGCTGTACAAGTAAGAATTCCATGGAC
GAGCTGTACAAGTAACTCGGTACCAAATTCCAGAAAAGAGGCCTCCCGAAAGGGGGGCCTTTTTTCGTTT
TGGTCCAATGGTCACCATATATCAAGTTTACGGCTAGCTCAGTCCTAGGTACTATGCTAGCTACTAGAGA
AAGAGGAGAAATACTAGATGGCTGAAGCGCAAAATGATCCCCTGCTGCCGGGATACTCGTTTAATGCCCA
TCTGGTGGCGGGTTTAACGCCGATTGAGGCCAACGGTTATCTCGATTTTTTTATCGACCGACCGCTGGGA
ATGAAAGGTTATATTCTCAATCTCACCATTCGCGGTCAGGGGGTGGTGAAAAATCAGGGACGAGAATTTG
TTTGCCGACCGGGTGATATTTTGCTGTTCCCGCCAGGAGAGATTCATCACTACGGTCGTCATCCGGAGGC
TCGCGAATGGTATCACCAGTGGGTTTACTTTCGTCCGCGCGCCTACTGGCATGAATGGCTTAACTGGCCG
TCAATATTTGCCAATACGGGGTTCTTTCGCCCGGATGAAGCGCACCAGCCGCATTTCAGCGACCTGTTTG
GGCAAATCATTAACGCCGGGCAAGGGGAAGGGCGCTATTCGGAGCTGCTGGCGATAAATCTGCTTGAGCA
ATTGTTACTGCGGCGCATGGAAGCGATTAACGAGTCGCTCCATCCACCGATGGATAATCGGGTACGCGAG
GCTTGTCAGTACATCAGCGATCACCTGGCAGACAGCAATTTTGATATCGCCAGCGTCGCACAGCATGTTT
GCTTGTCGCCGTCGCGTCTGTCACATCTTTTCCGCCAGCAGTTAGGGATTAGCGTCTTAAGCTGGCGCGA
GGACCAACGTATCAGCCAGGCGAAGCTGCTTTTGAGCACCACCCGGATGCCTATCGCCACCGTCGGTCGC
AATGTTGGTTTTGACGATCAACTCTATTTCTCGCGGGTATTTAAAAAATGCACCGGGGCCAGCCCGAGCG
AGTTCCGTGCCGGTTAATAACCAATTATTGAAGGCCGCTAACGCAGCCTTTTTTTGTTTCTGGTCTCCCA
ATGGCGGCGCGCCATCGAATGGCGCAAAACCTTTCGCGGTATGGCATGATAGCGCCCGGAAGAGAGTCAA
TTCAGGGTGGTGAATATGAAACCAGTAACGTTATACGATGTCGCAGAGTATGCCGGTGTCTCTTATCAGA
CCGTTTCCCGCGTGGTGAACCAGGCCAGCCACGTTTCTGCGAAAACGCGGGAAAAAGTGGAAGCGGCGAT
GGCGGAGCTGAATTACATTCCCAACCGCGTGGCACAACAACTGGCGGGCAAACAGTCGTTGCTGATTGGC
GTTGCCACCTCCAGTCTGGCCCTGCACGCGCCGTCGCAAATTGTCGCGGCGATTAAATCTCGCGCCGATC
AACTGGGTGCCAGCGTGGTGGTGTCGATGGTAGAACGAAGCGGCGTCGAAGCCTGTAAAGCGGCGGTGCA
CAATCTTCTCGCGCAACGCGTCAGTGGGCTGATCATTAACTATCCGCTGGATGACCAGGATGCCATTGCT
GTGGAAGCTGCCTGCACTAATGTTCCGGCGTTATTTCTTGATGTCTCTGACCAGACACCCATCAACAGTA
TTATTTTCTCCCATGAGGACGGTACGCGACTGGGCGTGGAGCATCTGGTCGCATTGGGTCACCAGCAAAT
CGCGCTGTTAGCGGGCCCATTAAGTTCTGTCTCGGCGCGTCTGCGTCTGGCTGGCTGGCATAAATATCTC
ACTCGCAATCAAATTCAGCCGATAGCGGAACGGGAAGGCGACTGGAGTGCCATGTCCGGTTTTCAACAAA
CCATGCAAATGCTGAATGAGGGCATCGTTCCCACTGCGATGCTGGTTGCCAACGATCAGATGGCGCTGGG
CGCAATGCGCGCCATTACCGAGTCCGGGCTGCGCGTTGGTGCGGATATCTCGGTAGTGGGATACGACGAT
ACCGAAGATAGCTCATGTTATATCCCGCCGTTAACCACCATCAAACAGGATTTTCGCCTGCTGGGGCAAA
CCAGCGTGGACCGCTTGCTGCAACTCTCTCAGGGCCAGGCGGTGAAGGGCAATCAGCTGTTGCCAGTCTC
ACTGGTGAAAAGAAAAACCACCCTGGCGCCCAATACGCAAACCGCCTCTCCCCGCGCGTTGGCCGATTCA
TTAATGCAGCTGGCACGACAGGTTTCCCGACTGGAAAGCGGGCAGTGATAATCCAGGAGGAAAAAAATGT
CCAGATTAGATAAAAGTAAAGTGATTAACAGCGCATTAGAGCTGCTTAATGAGGTCGGAATCGAAGGTTT
AACAACCCGTAAACTCGCCCAGAAGCTAGGTGTAGAGCAGCCTACATTGTATTGGCATGTAAAAAATAAG
CGGGCTTTGCTCGACGCCTTAGCCATTGAGATGTTAGATAGGCACCATACTCACTTTTGCCCTTTAGAAG
GGGAAAGCTGGCAAGATTTTTTACGTAATAACGCTAAAAGTTTTAGATGTGCTTTACTAAGTCATCGCGA
TGGAGCAAAAGTACATTTAGGTACACGGCCTACAGAAAAACAGTATGAAACTCTCGAAAATCAATTAGCC
TTTTTATGCCAACAAGGTTTTTCACTAGAGAATGCATTATATGCACTCAGCGCTGTGGGGCATTTTACTT
TAGGTTGCGTATTGGAAGATCAAGAGCATCAAGTCGCTAAAGAAGAAAGGGAAACACCTACTACTGATAG
TATGCCGCCATTATTACGACAAGCTATCGAATTATTTGATCACCAAGGTGCAGAGCCAGCCTTCTTATTC
GGCCTTGAATTGATCATATGCGGATTAGAAAAACAACTTAAATGTGAAAGTGGGTCCTAATAATTGGTAA
CGAATCAGACAATTGACGGCTCGAGGGAGTAGCATAGGGTTTGCAGAATCCCTGCTTCGTCCATTTGACA
GGCACATTATGCATCGATGATAAGCTGTCAAACATGAGCAGATCCTCTACGCCGGACGCATCGTGGCCGG
CATCACCGGCGCCACAGGTGCGGTTGCTGGCGCCTATATCGCCGACATCACCGATGGGGAAGATCGGGCT
CGCCACTTCGGGCTCATGAGCAAATATTTTATCTGAGGTGCTTCCTCGCTCACTGACTCGCTGCACGAGG
CAGACCTCAGCGCTAGCGGAGTGTATACTGGCTTACTATGTTGGCACTGATGAGGGTGTCAGTGAAGTGC
TTCATGTGGCAGGAGAAAAAAGGCTGCACCGGTGCGTCAGCAGAATATGTGATACAGGATATATTCCGCT
TCCTCGCTCACTGACTCGCTACGCTCGGTCGTTCGACTGCGGCGAGCGGAAATGGCTTACGAACGGGGCG
GAGATTTCCTGGAAGATGCCAGGAAGATACTTAACAGGGAAGTGAGAGGGCCGCGGCAAAGCCGTTTTTC
CATAGGCTCCGCCCCCCTGACAAGCATCACGAAATCTGACGCTCAAATCAGTGGTGGCGAAACCCGACAG
GACTATAAAGATACCAGGCGTTTCCCCTGGCGGCTCCCTCGTGCGCTCTCCTGTTCCTGCCTTTCGGTTT
ACCGGTGTCATTCCGCTGTTATGGCCGCGTTTGTCTCATTCCACGCCTGACACTCAGTTCCGGGTAGGCA
GTTCGCTCCAAGCTGGACTGTATGCACGAACCCCCCGTTCAGTCCGACCGCTGCGCCTTATCCGGTAACT
ATCGTCTTGAGTCCAACCCGGAAAGACATGCAAAAGCACCACTGGCAGCAGCCACTGGTAATTGATTTAG
AGGAGTTAGTCTTGAAGTCATGCGCCGGTTAAGGCTAAACTGAAAGGACAAGTTTTGGTGACTGCGCTCC
TCCAAGCCAGTTACCTCGGTTCAAAGAGTTGGTAGCTCAGAGAACCTTCGAAAAACCGCCCTGCAAGGCG
GTTTTTTCGT
