Features (pLannotate 1.2.2; 21 found; start..end, strand, type, name):
    155..183     +  promoter       tac promoter: strong E. coli promoter; hybrid between the trp and lac UV5 promoters
    189..208     +  protein_bind   lac operator (symmetric): The lac repressor binds to the lac operator to inhibit transcription in E. coli. This inhibition can be relieved by adding lactose or isopropyl-β-D-thiogalactopyranoside (IPTG). The symmetric lac operator was optimized for tight binding of lac repressor. lac repressor encoded by lacI
    347..631     +  promoter       araBAD promoter: araBAD; promoter of the L-arabinose operon of E. coli; the araC regulatory gene is transcribed in the opposite direction (Guzman et al., 1995)
    672..690     +  protein_bind   tet operator: tetO; bacterial operator O2 for the tetR and tetA genes tetracycline repressor TetR
    696..715     +  promoter       H1-2O2 promoter (fragment): doxycycline-inducible variant of the human H1 RNA promoter (Henriksen et al., 2007)
    728..777     +  misc_RNA       sTRSV HHRz: hammerhead ribozyme from the tobacco ringspot virus satellite RNA (Khvorova et al., 2003)
   1678..1727    +  misc_RNA       sTRSV HHRz: hammerhead ribozyme from the tobacco ringspot virus satellite RNA (Khvorova et al., 2003)
   1777..2496    +  CDS            EYFP: enhanced YFP mammalian codon-optimized
   2503..2524    +  CDS            Slow-FT (fragment): blue-to-red fluorescent timer derivative of mCherry (Subach et al., 2009) mammalian codon-optimized
   2612..2630    +  promoter       J23119(SpeI) promoter (fragment): bacterial promoter (Registry of Standard Biological Parts BBa J23119) modified to end with an SpeI site
   2667..3504    +  CDS            araC (fragment): L-arabinose regulatory protein; araC
   3571..3644    +  promoter       lacI promoter (fragment): lacI
   3645..4724    +  CDS            lacI: LACI_ECOLI - Experimental evidence at protein level: Swiss-Prot protein existence level 1. Repressor of the lactose operon. Binds allolactose as an inducer. From Escherichia coli (strain K12).
   4746..5366    +  CDS            tetR: TETR2_ECOLX - Experimental evidence at protein level: Swiss-Prot protein existence level 1. TetR is the repressor of the tetracycline resistance element; its N-terminal region forms a helix-turn-helix structure and binds DNA. Binding of tetracycline to TetR reduces the repressor affinity for the tetracycline resistance gene (tetA) promoter operator sites. From Escherichia coli.
   5462..5480    -  promoter       tet promoter (fragment): E. coli promoter for tetracycline efflux protein gene
   5490..5610    +  CDS            TcR (fragment): tetracycline efflux protein; tet; confers resistance to tetracycline
   5629..5651    -  rep_origin     RSF ori (fragment): Plasmids containing the RSF 1030 origin of replication can be propagated in E. coli cells that contain additional plasmids with compatible origins.
   5668..5694    +  misc_feature   bom (fragment): basis of mobility region from pBR322
   5793..5848    -  rep_origin     RSF ori (fragment): Plasmids containing the RSF 1030 origin of replication can be propagated in E. coli cells that contain additional plasmids with compatible origins.
   5936..6481    -  rep_origin     p15A ori: Plasmids containing the medium-copy-number p15A origin of replication can be propagated in E. coli cells that contain a second plasmid with the ColE1 origin.
   6570..7385    -  CDS            KanR: aminoglycoside phosphotransferase; aph(3')-Ia; confers resistance to kanamycin in bacteria or G418 (Geneticin®) in eukaryotes
>Addgene plasmid #140327 | pVB006 | addgene full sequence | sequence record 292316 | Addgene NGS Result
CATGATGATATATTTTTATCTTGTGCAATGTACATCAGAGATTTTGAGACACAACCAATTATTGAAGGCC
TCCCTAACGGGGGGCCTTTTTTTGTTTCTGGTCTCCCGCTTACTTTTCATACTCCCGCCGCGGCCGCAAC
GATCGTTGGCTGTGTTGACAATTAATCATCGGCTCGTATAATGTGTGGAATTGTGAGCGCTCACAATTGG
GTCATGACTGGGACACGCCAGTCATGAGAATACAGACATAAAGCAAGCCAGAGATTAACGAAGCCAATTA
TTGAACACCCTTCGGGGTGTTTTTTTGTTTCTGGTCTACCACTTTTCATACTCCCGCCATTCAGAGAAGA
AACCAATTGTCCATATTGCATCAGACATTGCCGTCACTGCGTCTTTTACTGGCTCTTCTCGCTAACCAAA
CCGGTAACCCCGCTTATTAAAAGCATTCTGTAACAAAGCGGGACCAAAGCCATGACAAAAACGCGTAACA
AAAGTGTCTATAATCACGGCAGAAAAGTCCACATTGATTATTTGCACGGCGTCACACTTTGCTATGCCAT
AGCATTTTTATCCATAAGATTAGCGGATCCTACCTGACGCTTTTTATCGCAACTCTCTACTGTTTCTCCA
TACCCGTTTTTTTGGGCTAGCTACTCCACCGTTGGCTTTTTTCCCTATCAGTGATAGAGATTGACATCCC
TATCAGTGATAGAGATAATGAGCACAGCTGTCACCGGATGTGCTTTCCGGTCTGATGAGTCCGTGAGGAC
GAAACAGCCTCTACAAATAATTTTGTTTAAGGGCGTTAATCTCTGGCTTGCTTTATGTCTGTAAACAGAG
GAGATACAGAATGAAAGCAAGCAACCTGGCGGCAGCGCAAAAGATGCGTAAAGCACGTACCCCGAGCCGT
AGCAGCATTGGTAGCCTGCGTAGTCCGCATACCCATAAAGCAATTCTGACCAGCACCATTGAAATCCTGA
AAGAATGTGGTTATAGCGGTCTGAGCATTGAAAGCGTTGCACGTCGTGCCGGTGCAAGCAAACCGACCAT
TTATCGTTGGTGGACCAATAAAGCAGCACTGATTGCCGAAGTGTATGAAAATGAAAGCGAACAGGTGCGT
AAATTTCCGGATCTGGGTAGCTTTAAAGCCGATCTGGATTTTCTGCTGCGTAATCTGTGGAAAGTTTGGC
GTGAAACCATTTGTGGTGAAGCATTTCGTTGTGTTATTGCAGAAGCACAGCTGGACCCTGCAACCCTGAC
CCAGCTGAAAGATCAGTTTATGGAACGTCGTCGTGAGATGCCGAAAAAACTGGTTGAAAATGCCATTAGC
AATGGTGAACTGCCGAAAGATACCAATCGTGAACTGCTGCTGGATATGATTTTTGGTTTTTGTTGGTATC
GCCTGCTGACCGAACAGCTGACCGTTGAACAGGATATTGAAGAATTTACCTTCCTGCTGATTAATGGTGT
TTGTCCGGGTACACAGCGTTAAGGAAACACAGAAAAAAGCCCGCACCTGACAGTGCGGGCTTCGATCAAC
TCGCGCCGCTGGTCTTACGGTCTCATGACAGTGCGGGCTTTTTTTTTCGACCAAAGGTGTCAACGTTCGA
CGTACGGTGGAATCTGATTCGTTACCAATTGACATGATACGAAACGTACCGTATCGTTAAGGTCAAGCTG
TCACCGGATGTGCTTTCCGGTCTGATGAGTCCGTGAGGACGAAACAGCCTCTACAAATAATTTTGTTTAA
TACTAGAGAAAGAGGGGAAATACTAGATGGTGAGCAAGGGCGAGGAGCTGTTCACCGGGGTGGTGCCCAT
CCTGGTCGAGCTGGACGGCGACGTAAACGGCCACAAGTTCAGCGTGTCCGGCGAGGGCGAGGGCGATGTC
ACCTACGGCAAGCTGACCCTGAAGTTCATCTGCACCACAGGCAAGCTGCCCGTGCCCTGGCCCACCCTCG
TGACCACCTTCGGCTACGGCCTGCAATGCTTCGCCCGCTACCCCGACCACATGAAGCTGCACGACTTCTT
CAAGTCCGCCATGCCCGAAGGCTACGTCCAGGAGCGCACCATCTTCTTCAAGGACGACGGCAACTACAAG
ACCCGCGCCGAGGTGAAGTTCGAGGGCGACACCCTGGTGAACCGCATCGAGCTGAAGGGCATCGACTTCA
AGGAGGACGGCAACATCCTGGGGCACAAGCTGGAGTACAACTACAACAGCCACAACGTCTATATCATGGC
CGACAAGCAGAAGAACGGCATCAAGGTGAACTTCAAGATCCGCCACAACATCGAGGACGGCAGCGTGCAG
CTCGCCGACCACTACCAGCAGAACACCCCAATCGGCGACGGCCCCGTGCTGCTGCCCGACAACCACTACC
TTAGCTACCAGTCCGCCCTGAGCAAAGACCCCAACGAGAAGCGCGATCACATGGTCCTGCTGGAGTTCGT
GACCGCCGCCGGGATCACTCTCGGCATGGACGAGCTGTACAAGTAAGAATTCCATGGACGAGCTGTACAA
GTAACTCGGTACCAAATTCCAGAAAAGAGGCCTCCCGAAAGGGGGGCCTTTTTTCGTTTTGGTCCAATGG
TCACCATATATCAAGTTTACGGCTAGCTCAGTCCTAGGTACTATGCTAGCTACTAGAGAAAGAGGAGAAA
TACTAGATGGCTGAAGCGCAAAATGATCCCCTGCTGCCGGGATACTCGTTTAATGCCCATCTGGTGGCGG
GTTTAACGCCGATTGAGGCCAACGGTTATCTCGATTTTTTTATCGACCGACCGCTGGGAATGAAAGGTTA
TATTCTCAATCTCACCATTCGCGGTCAGGGGGTGGTGAAAAATCAGGGACGAGAATTTGTTTGCCGACCG
GGTGATATTTTGCTGTTCCCGCCAGGAGAGATTCATCACTACGGTCGTCATCCGGAGGCTCGCGAATGGT
ATCACCAGTGGGTTTACTTTCGTCCGCGCGCCTACTGGCATGAATGGCTTAACTGGCCGTCAATATTTGC
CAATACGGGGTTCTTTCGCCCGGATGAAGCGCACCAGCCGCATTTCAGCGACCTGTTTGGGCAAATCATT
AACGCCGGGCAAGGGGAAGGGCGCTATTCGGAGCTGCTGGCGATAAATCTGCTTGAGCAATTGTTACTGC
GGCGCATGGAAGCGATTAACGAGTCGCTCCATCCACCGATGGATAATCGGGTACGCGAGGCTTGTCAGTA
CATCAGCGATCACCTGGCAGACAGCAATTTTGATATCGCCAGCGTCGCACAGCATGTTTGCTTGTCGCCG
TCGCGTCTGTCACATCTTTTCCGCCAGCAGTTAGGGATTAGCGTCTTAAGCTGGCGCGAGGACCAACGTA
TCAGCCAGGCGAAGCTGCTTTTGAGCACCACCCGGATGCCTATCGCCACCGTCGGTCGCAATGTTGGTTT
TGACGATCAACTCTATTTCTCGCGGGTATTTAAAAAATGCACCGGGGCCAGCCCGAGCGAGTTCCGTGCC
GGTTAATAACCAATTATTGAAGGCCGCTAACGCAGCCTTTTTTTGTTTCTGGTCTCCCAATGGCGGCGCG
CCATCGAATGGCGCAAAACCTTTCGCGGTATGGCATGATAGCGCCCGGAAGAGAGTCAATTCAGGGTGGT
GAATATGAAACCAGTAACGTTATACGATGTCGCAGAGTATGCCGGTGTCTCTTATCAGACCGTTTCCCGC
GTGGTGAACCAGGCCAGCCACGTTTCTGCGAAAACGCGGGAAAAAGTGGAAGCGGCGATGGCGGAGCTGA
ATTACATTCCCAACCGCGTGGCACAACAACTGGCGGGCAAACAGTCGTTGCTGATTGGCGTTGCCACCTC
CAGTCTGGCCCTGCACGCGCCGTCGCAAATTGTCGCGGCGATTAAATCTCGCGCCGATCAACTGGGTGCC
AGCGTGGTGGTGTCGATGGTAGAACGAAGCGGCGTCGAAGCCTGTAAAGCGGCGGTGCACAATCTTCTCG
CGCAACGCGTCAGTGGGCTGATCATTAACTATCCGCTGGATGACCAGGATGCCATTGCTGTGGAAGCTGC
CTGCACTAATGTTCCGGCGTTATTTCTTGATGTCTCTGACCAGACACCCATCAACAGTATTATTTTCTCC
CATGAGGACGGTACGCGACTGGGCGTGGAGCATCTGGTCGCATTGGGTCACCAGCAAATCGCGCTGTTAG
CGGGCCCATTAAGTTCTGTCTCGGCGCGTCTGCGTCTGGCTGGCTGGCATAAATATCTCACTCGCAATCA
AATTCAGCCGATAGCGGAACGGGAAGGCGACTGGAGTGCCATGTCCGGTTTTCAACAAACCATGCAAATG
CTGAATGAGGGCATCGTTCCCACTGCGATGCTGGTTGCCAACGATCAGATGGCGCTGGGCGCAATGCGCG
CCATTACCGAGTCCGGGCTGCGCGTTGGTGCGGATATCTCGGTAGTGGGATACGACGATACCGAAGATAG
CTCATGTTATATCCCGCCGTTAACCACCATCAAACAGGATTTTCGCCTGCTGGGGCAAACCAGCGTGGAC
CGCTTGCTGCAACTCTCTCAGGGCCAGGCGGTGAAGGGCAATCAGCTGTTGCCAGTCTCACTGGTGAAAA
GAAAAACCACCCTGGCGCCCAATACGCAAACCGCCTCTCCCCGCGCGTTGGCCGATTCATTAATGCAGCT
GGCACGACAGGTTTCCCGACTGGAAAGCGGGCAGTGACAATCCAGGAGGAAAAAAATGTCCAGATTAGAT
AAAAGTAAAGTGATTAACAGCGCATTAGAGCTGCTTAATGAGGTCGGAATCGAAGGTTTAACAACCCGTA
AACTCGCCCAGAAGCTAGGTGTAGAGCAGCCTACATTGTATTGGCATGTAAAAAATAAGCGGGCTTTGCT
CGACGCCTTAGCCATTGAGATGTTAGATAGGCACCATACTCACTTTTGCCCTTTAGAAGGGGAAAGCTGG
CAAGATTTTTTACGTAATAACGCTAAAAGTTTTAGATGTGCTTTACTAAGTCATCGCGATGGAGCAAAAG
TACATTTAGGTACACGGCCTACAGAAAAACAGTATGAAACTCTCGAAAATCAATTAGCCTTTTTATGCCA
ACAAGGTTTTTCACTAGAGAATGCATTATATGCACTCAGCGCTGTGGGGCATTTTACTTTAGGTTGCGTA
TTGGAAGATCAAGAGCATCAAGTCGCTAAAGAAGAAAGGGAAACACCTACTACTGATAGTATGCCGCCAT
TATTACGACAAGCTATCGAATTATTTGATCACCAAGGTGCAGAGCCAGCCTTCTTATTCGGCCTTGAATT
GATCATATGCGGATTAGAAAAACAACTTAAATGTGAAAGTGGGTCCTAATAATTGGTAACGAATCAGACA
ATTGACGGCTCGAGGGAGTAGCATAGGGTTTGCAGAATCCCTGCTTCGTCCATTTGACAGGCACATTATG
CATCGATGATAAGCTGTCAAACATGAGCAGATCCTCTACGCCGGACGCATCGTGGCCGGCATCACCGGCG
CCACAGGTGCGGTTGCTGGCGCCTATATCGCCGACATCACCGATGGGGAAGATCGGGCTCGCCACTTCGG
GCTCATGAGCAAATATTTTATCTGAGGTGCTTCCTCGCTCACTGACTCGCTGCACGAGGCAGACCTCAGC
GCTAGCGGAGTGTATACTGGCTTACTATGTTGGCACTGATGAGGGTGTCAGTGAAGTGCTTCATGTGGCA
GGAGAAAAAAGGCTGCACCGGTGCGTCAGCAGAATATGTGATACAGGATATATTCCGCTTCCTCGCTCAC
TGACTCGCTACGCTCGGTCGTTCGACTGCGGCGAGCGGAAATGGCTTACGAACGGGGCGGAGATTTCCCG
GAAGATGCCAGGAAGATACTTAACAGGGAAGTGAGAGGGCCGCGGCAAAGCCGTTTTTCCATAGGCTCCG
CCCCCCTGACAAGCATCACGAAATCTGACGCTCAAATCAGTGGTGGCGAAACCCGACAGGACTATAAAGA
TACCAGGCGTTTCCCCCTGGCGGCTCCCTCGTGCGCTCTCCTGTTCCTGCCTTTCGGTTTACCGGTGTCA
TTCCGCTGTTATGGCCGCGTTTGTCTCATTCCACGCCTGACACTCAGTTCCGGGTAGGCAGTTCGCTCCA
AGCTGGACTGTATGCACGAACCCCCCGTTCAGTCCGACCGCTGCGCCTTATCCGGTAACTATCGTCTTGA
GTCCAACCCGGAAAGACATGCAAAAGCACCACTGGCAGCAGCCACTGGTAATTGATTTAGAGGAGTTAGT
CTTGAAGTCATGCGCCGGTTAAGGCTAAACTGAAAGGACAAGTTTTGGTGACTGCGCTCCTCCAAGCCAG
TTACCTCGGTTCAAAGAGTTGGTAGCTCAGAGAACCTTCGAAAAACCGCCCTGCAAGGCGGTTTTTTCGT
TTTCAGAGCAAGAGATTACGCGCAGACCAAAACGATCTCAAGAAGATCATCTTATTAAGGGGTCTGACGC
TCAGTGGAACGAAAAATCAATCTAAAGTATATATGAGTAAACTTGGTCTGACAGTTACCTTAGAAAAACT
CATCGAGCATCAAATGAAACTGCAATTTATTCATATCAGGATTATCAATACCATATTTTTGAAAAAGCCG
TTTCTGTAATGAAGGAGAAAACTCACCGAGGCAGTTCCATAGGATGGCAAGATCCTGGTATCGGTCTGCG
ATTCCGACTCGTCCAACATCAATACAACCTATTAATTTCCCCTCGTCAAAAATAAGGTTATCAAGTGAGA
AATCACCATGAGTGACGACTGAATCCGGTGAGAATGGCAAAAGCTTATGCATTTCTTTCCAGACTTGTTC
AACAGGCCAGCCATTACGCTCGTCATCAAAATCACTCGCATCAACCAAACCGTTATTCATTCGTGATTGC
GCCTGAGCGAGACGAAATACGCGATCGCTGTTAAAAGGACAATTACAAACAGGAATCGAATGCAACCGGC
GCAGGAACACTGCCAGCGCATCAACAATATTTTCACCTGAATCAGGATATTCTTCTAATACCTGGAATGC
TGTTTTCCCGGGGATCGCAGTGGTGAGTAACCATGCATCATCAGGAGTACGGATAAAATGCTTGATGGTC
GGAAGAGGCATAAATTCCGTCAGCCAGTTTAGTCTGACCATCTCATCTGTAACATCATTGGCAACGCTAC
CTTTGCCATGTTTCAGAAACAACTCTGGCGCATCGGGCTTCCCATACAATCGATAGATTGTCGCACCTGA
TTGCCCGACATTATCGCGAGCCCATTTATACCCATATAAATCAGCATCCATGTTGGAATTTAATCGCGGC
CTGGAGCAAGACGTTTCCCGTTGAATATGGCTCATAACACCCCTTGTATTACTGTTTATGTAAGCAGACA
GTTTTATTGTT
